Addgene plasmid #44597: pFIN-EF1a-GFP:2A:CHER(HA)-WPRE
Depositing lab: Susan Semple-Rowland. Depositing organization: University of Florida. Publication: Bicistronic lentiviruses containing a viral 2A cleavage sequence reliably co-express two proteins and restore vision to an animal model of LCA1. Verrier JD, Madorsky I, Coggin WE, Geesey M, Hochman M, Walling E, Daroszewski D, Eccles KS, Ludlow R, Semple-Rowland SL. PLoS One. 2011;6(5):e20553. doi: 10.1371/journal.pone.0020553. Epub 2011 May 27. PubMed 21647387.
Backbone
  Vector backbone: pTY
  Backbone manufacturer: LJ Chang
  Backbone size w/o insert (bp): 8680
  Total vector size (bp): 11676
  Modifications to backbone: Final pFIN backbone: Added cPPT-FLAP sequence upstream of MCS in pTY to create pTYF backbone (Coleman et al 2002 Physiol Genomics 12:221-228). Added 2x250 chicken β-globin HS4 core sequence into 3'LTR of pTYF backbone to create pFIN (Semple-Rowland et al 2007 Mol Vis 13:2001-2011).
  Vector type: Lentiviral
Growth in bacteria
  Bacterial resistance: Ampicillin, 100 μg/mL
  Growth temperature: 37°C
  Growth strain: Stbl3
  Copy number: High Copy
Gene/Insert
  Gene/Insert name: EF1a-GFP:2A:CHER(HA) (alt names: human elongation factor-1 promoter; GFP:2A:CHER(HA) fusion protein)
  Species: H. sapiens (human), Synthetic
  Insert size (bp): 2996
  Promoter: human elongation factor -1a (pos 2528-3971)
  Cloning method: Unknown
  Sequencing primers: 5′ N/A; 3′ N/A
Terms and licenses: Academic/Nonprofit Terms; Industry Terms: Not Available to Industry
Depositor comments: GFP-2A-mCherH was created using a three-step PCR strategy described by Symczak et al [46] that included the addition of a GSG linker sequence upstream of the PTV1 2A peptide sequence. mCherry was tagged with HA to enable detection using HA antibody.
How to cite: pFIN-EF1a-GFP:2A:CHER(HA)-WPRE was a gift from Susan Semple-Rowland (Addgene plasmid # 44597 ; http://n2t.net/addgene:44597 ; RRID:Addgene_44597)
