[The description below was written by a language model from this plasmid's Addgene catalogue record and pLannotate feature annotations shown in this document.]
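Description:
pFIN-EF1a-GFP:2A:CHER(HA)-WPRE is an 11.7 kb HIV-1-based lentiviral transfer plasmid built on the pFIN backbone. pFIN derives from pTY by adding a cPPT-FLAP element upstream of the cloning site (giving pTYF), then inserting two copies of the 250 bp chicken β-globin HS4 insulator core into the 3' LTR. In bacteria it is maintained at high copy through a ColE1/pUC-type origin and selected with ampicillin via β-lactamase. The annotation also shows small vector remnants (f1 ori, bom, and rop, lacI and lacZα fragments). A few short matches to human genes are most likely incidental annotation hits.

The viral genome is transcribed from a chimeric CMV enhancer/promoter fused to a truncated 5' LTR. This is followed by the Ψ packaging signal with partial gag and env sequence, the Rev response element and the cPPT/CTS. The internal cassette uses the human EF-1α promoter with its first intron to drive a single open reading frame. That frame encodes GFP (annotated as the S65T type), a GSG linker, the porcine teschovirus-1 2A peptide, and mCherry carrying an HA tag for antibody detection. Ribosomal skipping at the 2A site yields two separate proteins from one transcript. A downstream WPRE enhances transcript expression, and the cassette ends in a self-inactivating ΔU3 3' LTR followed by a bGH polyadenylation signal. The HS4 insulator itself is not annotated in the feature table, though a gap within the 3' LTR region is consistent with its recorded position.

According to the associated publication, the construct was used to show that 2A-containing bicistronic lentiviruses reliably co-express two proteins, as part of work on vectors for retinal gene therapy in a model of LCA1.
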