Features (pLannotate 1.2.2; 31 found; start..end, strand, type, name):
      1..22      +  LTR            3' LTR (fragment): 3' long terminal repeat (LTR) from HIV-1
     47..163     +  enhancer       CMV enhancer (fragment): human cytomegalovirus immediate early enhancer
    186..285     +  promoter       CMVd1 promoter: truncated human cytomegalovirus (CMV) immediate early promoter that yields slightly reduced expression relative to the full-length promoter
    316..495     +  LTR            5' LTR (truncated): truncated 5' long terminal repeat (LTR) from HIV-1
    543..667     +  misc_feature   HIV-1 Ψ: packaging signal of human immunodeficiency virus type 1
    651..1372    +  CDS            HIV-1 gag (fragment): gag protein from human immunodeficiency virus 1; gag
   1371..1607    +  CDS            env (fragment): ENV_HV1N5 - Experimental evidence at protein level: Swiss-Prot protein existence level 1. From Human immunodeficiency virus type 1 group M subtype B (isolate NY5) (HIV-1).
   1826..2162    +  ncRNA          RRE: Accession: RF00036 - HIV Rev response element
   2372..2489    +  misc_feature   cPPT/CTS: central polypurine tract and central termination sequence of HIV-1
   2805..3016    +  promoter       EF-1α core promoter: core promoter for human elongation factor EF-1α
   3017..3130    +  intron         EF-1α intron A (fragment): intron upstream of the start codon of human EF-1α
   3758..3961    +  intron         EF-1α intron A: truncated intron upstream of the start codon of human EF-1α
   3989..4702    +  CDS            GFP (S65T): GFP (S65T) is a basic (constitutively fluorescent) green fluorescent protein published in 1995, derived from Aequorea victoria.
   4730..4786    +  CDS            P2A: 2A peptide from porcine teschovirus-1 polyprotein Eukaryotic ribosomes fail to insert a peptide bond between the Gly and Pro residues, yielding separate polypeptides.
   4787..5494    +  CDS            mCherry: mCherry is a basic (constitutively fluorescent) red fluorescent protein published in 2004, derived from Discosoma sp.. It is reported to be a very rapidly-maturing monomer with low acid sensitivity.
   5533..6121    +  misc_feature   WPRE: woodchuck hepatitis virus posttranscriptional regulatory element
   6231..6308    +  CDS            nef (fragment): NEF_HV1Z2 - Experimental evidence at protein level: Swiss-Prot protein existence level 1. Extracellular Nef protein targets CD4(+) T-lymphocytes for apoptosis by interacting with CXCR4 surface receptors. From Human immunodeficiency virus type 1 group M subtype D (isolate Z2/CDC-Z34) (HIV-1).
   6310..6331    +  LTR            3' LTR (ΔU3) (fragment): self-inactivating 3' long terminal repeat (LTR) from HIV-1
   6943..7003    +  ncRNA          mir-TAR: Accession: RF00250 - Trans-activation response element (TAR)
   7029..7253    +  polyA_signal   bGH poly(A) signal: bovine growth hormone polyadenylation signal
   7257..7278    +  promoter       SV40 promoter (fragment): SV40 enhancer and early promoter
   7299..7430    +  rep_origin     f1 ori (fragment) (sequence partly withheld): f1 bacteriophage origin of replication; arrow indicates direction of (+) strand synthesis
   7834..8022    +  CDS            EEF1AKMT2 (fragment): EFMT2_HUMAN - Also known as C10orf138, METTL10 From Homo sapiens (Human).
   8361..8411    -  CDS            lacI (fragment): lac repressor; lacI; The lac repressor binds to the lac operator to inhibit transcription in E. coli. This inhibition can be relieved by adding lactose or isopropyl-β-D-thiogalactopyranoside (IPTG).
   8597..9185    -  rep_origin     ori: high-copy-number ColE1/pMB1/pBR322/pUC origin of replication
   9356..10216   -  CDS            AmpR: β-lactamase; bla; confers resistance to ampicillin, carbenicillin, and related antibiotics
  10217..10321   -  promoter       AmpR promoter: bla
  10425..10464   +  CDS            rop (fragment): Rop protein, which maintains plasmids at low copy number; rop
  10566..10704   +  misc_feature   bom: basis of mobility region from pBR322
  10710..10777   -  CDS            lacZα (fragment): LacZα fragment of β-galactosidase; lacZ fragment
  10771..10854   -  CDS            CCDC28A-AS1 (fragment): GVQW2_HUMAN - Also known as GVQW2 Protein predicted: Swiss-Prot protein existence level 4. From Homo sapiens (Human).
>Addgene plasmid #44597 | pFIN-EF1a-GFP:2A:CHER(HA)-WPRE | depositor full sequence | sequence record 60960 | pFIN-EF1a-GFP:2A:CHER(HA)-WPRE sequence 11676 bps
GTGGCCCGAGAGCTGCATCCGGCCGGAGTATCTAGATGGAGTTCCGCGTTACATAACTTACGGTAAATGG
CCCGCCTGGCTGACCGCCCAACGACCCCCGCCCATTGACGTCAATAATGACTGATGTTCCCATAGTAACG
CCAATAGGGACTTTCCATTGACGCTAATGGGAGTTTGTTTTGGCACCAAAATCAACGGGACTTTCCAAAA
TGTCGTAATAACCCCGCCCCGTTGACGCAAATGGGCGGTAGGCGTGTACTCTAGAAGGTCTATATAAGCA
GAGCTCGTTTAGTGAACCGTTTATACTACTTATCTGGTCTCTCTGGTTAGACCAGATCTGAGCCTGGGAG
CTCTCTGGCTAACTAGGGAACCCACTGCTTAAGCCTCAATAAAGCTTGCCTTGAGTGCTCAAAGTAGTGT
GTGCCCGTCTGTTGTGTGACTCTGGTAACTAGAGATCCCTCAGACCCTTTTAGTCAGTGTGGAAAATCTC
TAGCAGTGGCGCCCGAACAGGGACTTGAAAGCGAAAGTAAAGCCAGAGGAGATCTCTCGACGCAGGACTC
GGCTTGCTGAAGCGCGCACGGCAAGAGGCGAGGGGCGGCGACTGGTGAGTACGCCAAAAATTTTGACTAG
CGGAGGCTAGAAGGAGAGAGATGGGTGCGAGAGCGTCGGTATTAAGCGGGGGAGAATTAGATAAATGGGA
AAAAATTCGGTTAAGGCCAGGGGGAAAGAAACAATATAAACTAAAACATATAGTATGGGCAAGCAGGGAG
CTAGAACGATTCGCAGTTAATCCTGGCCTTTTAGAGACATCAGAAGGCTGTAGACAAATACTGGGACAGC
TACAACCATCCCTTCAGACAGGATCAGAAGAACTTAGATCATTATATAATACAATAGCAGTCCTCTATTG
TGTGCATCAAAGGATAGATGTAAAAGACACCAAGGAAGCCTTAGATAAGATAGAGGAAGAGCAAAACAAA
AGTAAGAAAAAGGCACAGCAAGCAGCAGCTGACACAGGAAACAACAGCCAGGTCAGCCAAAATTACCCTA
TAGTGCAGAACCTCCAGGGGCAAATGGTACATCAGGCCATATCACCTAGAACTTTAAATGCATGGGTAAA
AGTAGTAGAAGAGAAGGCTTTCAGCCCAGAAGTAATACCCATGTTTTCAGCATTATCAGAAGGAGCCACC
CCACAAGATTTAAATACCATGCTAAACACAGTGGGGGGACATCAAGCAGCCATGCAAATGTTAAAAGAGA
CCATCAATGAGGAAGCTGCAGAATGGGATAGATTGCATCCAGTGCATGCAGGGCCTATTGCACCAGGCCA
GATGAGAGAACCAAGGGGAAGTGACATAGCAGGAACTACTAGCAAATTAAGAGAACAATTTGGAAATAAT
AAAACAATAATCTTTAAGCAATCCTCAGGAGGGGACCCAGAAATTGTAACGCACAGTTTTAATTGTGGAG
GGGAATTTTTCTACTGTAATTCAACACAACTGTTTAATAGTACTTGGTTTAATAGTACTTGGAGTACTGA
AGGGTCAAATAACACTGAAGGAAGTGACACAATCACACTCCCATGCAGAATAAAACAATTTATAAACATG
TGGCAGGAAGTAGGAAAAGCAATGTATGCCCCTCCCATCAGTGGACAAATTAGATGTTCATCAAATATTA
CTGGGCTGCTATTAACAAGAGATGGTGGTAATAACAACAATGGGTCCGAGATCTTCAGACCTGGAGGAGG
CGATATGAGGGACAATTGGAGAAGTGAATTATATAAATATAAAGTAGTAAAAATTGAACCATTAGGAGTA
GCACCCACCAAGGCAAAGAGAAGAGTGGTGCAGAGAGAAAAAAGAGCAGTGGGAATAGGAGCTTTGTTCC
TTGGGTTCTTGGGAGCAGCAGGAAGCACTATGGGCGCACGGTCAATGACGCTGACGGTACAGGCCAGACA
ATTATTGTCTGATATAGTGCAGCAGCAGAACAATTTGCTGAGGGCTATTGAGGCGCAACAGCATCTGTTG
CAACTCACAGTCTGGGGCATCAAACAGCTCCAGGCAAGAATCCTGGCTGTGGAAAGATACCTAAAGGATC
AACAGCTCCTGGGGATTTGGGGTTGCTCTGGAAAACTCATTTGCACCACTGCTGTGCCTTGGAATGCTAG
TTGGAGTAATAAATCTCTGGAACAGATTTGGAATAACATGACCTGGATGGAGTGGGACAGAGAAATTAAC
AATTACACAAGCTTAATACACTCCTTAATTGAAGAATCGCAAAACCAGCAAGAAAAGAATGAACAAGAAT
TATTGGAATTAGATAAATGGGCTTGCGGCCGGAATTCACAAATGGCAGTATTCATCCACAATTTTAAAAG
AAAAGGGGGGATTGGGGGGTACAGTGCAGGGGAAAGAATAGTAGACATAATAGCAACAGACATACAAACT
AAAGAATTACAAAAACAAATTACAAAAATTCAAAATTTTCGGGTTTATTACAGGGACAGCAGAGATCCAC
TTTGGGCGGCCGCTTTGGAGCTAAGCCAGCAATGGTAGAGGGAAGATTCTGCACGTCCCTTCCAGGCGGC
CTCCCCGTCACCACCCCCCCCAACCCGCCCCGACCGGAGCTGAGAGTAATTCATACAAAAGGACTCGCCC
CTGCCTTGGGGAATCCCAGGGACCGTCGTTAAACTCCCACTAACGTAGAACCCAGAGATCGCTGCGTTCC
CGCCCCCTCACCCGCCCGCTCTCGTCATCACTGAGGTGGAGAAGAGCATGCGTGAGGCTCCGGTGCCCGT
CAGTGGGCAGAGCGCACATCGCCCACAGTCCCCGAGAAGTTGGGGGGAGGGGTCGGCAATTGAACCGGTG
CCTAGAGAAGGTGGCGCGGGGTAAACTGGGAAAGTGATGTCGTGTACTGGCTCCGCCTTTTTCCCGAGGG
TGGGGGAGAACCGTATATAAGTGCAGTAGTCGCCGTGAACGTTCTTTTTCGCAACGGGTTTGCCGCCAGA
ACACAGGTAAGTGCCGTGTGTGGTTCCCGCGGGCCTGGCCTCTTTACGGGTTATGGCCCTTGCGTGCCTT
GAATTACTTCCACGCCCCTGGCTGCAGTACGTGATTCTTGATCCCGAGCTTCGGGTTGGAAGTGGGTGGG
AGAGTTCGAGGCCTTGCGCTTAAGGAGCCCCTTCGCCTCGTGCTTGAGTTGAGGCCTGGCCTGGGCGCTG
GGGCCGCCGCGTGCGAATCTGGTGGCACCTTCGCGCCTGTCTCGCTGCTTTCGATAAGTCTCTAGCCATT
TAAAATTTTTGATGACCTGCTGCGACGCTTTTTTTCTGGCAAGATAGTCTTGTAAATGCGGGCCAAGATC
TGCACACTGGTATTTCGGTTTTTGGGGCCGCGGGCGGCGACGGGGCCCGTGCGTCCCAGCGCACATGTTC
GGCGAGGCGGGGCCTGCGAGCGCGGCCACCGAGAATCGGACGGGGGTAGTCTCAAGCTGGCCGGCCTGCT
CTGGTGCCTGGCCTCGCGCCGCCGTGTATCGCCCCGCCCTGGGCGGCAACAGGCTGGCCCGGTCGGCACC
AGTTGCGTGAGCGGAAAGATGGCCGCTTCCCGGCCCTGCTGCAGGGAGCTCAAAATGGAGGACGCGGCGC
TCGGGAGAGCGGGCGGGTGAGTCACCCACACAAAGGAAAAGGGCCTTTCCGTCCTCAGCCGTCGCTTCAT
GTGACTCCACGGAGTACCGGGCGCCGTCCAGGCACCTCGATTAGTTCTCGAGCTTTTGGAGTACGTCGTC
TTTAGGTTGGGGGGAGGGGTTTTATGCGATGGAGTTTCCCCACACTGAGTGGGTGGAGACTGAAGTTAGG
CCAGCTTGGCACTTGATGTAATTCTCCTTGGAATTTGCCCTTTTTGAGTTTGGATCTTGGTTCATTCTCA
AGCCTCAGACAGTGGTTCAAAGTTTTTTTCTTCCATTTCAGGTGTCGTGGCGGCCGCTAGCCGCCACCAT
GAGCAAGGGCGAGGAACTGTTCACTGGCGTGGTCCCAATTCTCGTGGAACTGGATGGCGATGTGAATGGG
CACAAATTTTCTGTCAGCGGAGAGGGTGAAGGTGATGCCACATACGGAAAGCTCACCCTGAAATTCATCT
GCACCACTGGAAAGCTCCCTGTGCCATGGCCAACACTGGTCACTACCCTGACCTATGGCGTGCAGTGCTT
TTCCAGATACCCAGACCATATGAAGCAGCATGACTTTTTCAAGAGCGCCATGCCCGAGGGCTATGTGCAG
GAGAGAACCATCTTTTTCAAAGATGACGGGAACTACAAGACCCGCGCTGAAGTCAAGTTCGAAGGTGACA
CCCTGGTGAATAGAATCGAGCTGAAGGGCATTGACTTTAAGGAGGATGGAAACATTCTCGGCCACAAGCT
GGAATACAACTATAACTCCCACAATGTGTACATCATGGCCGACAAGCAAAAGAATGGCATCAAGGTCAAC
TTCAAGATCAGACACAACATTGAGGATGGATCCGTGCAGCTGGCCGACCATTATCAACAGAACACTCCAA
TCGGCGACGGCCCTGTGCTCCTCCCAGACAACCATTACCTGTCCACCCAGTCTGCCCTGTCTAAAGATCC
CAACGAAAAGAGAGACCACATGGTCCTGCTGGAGTTTGTGACCGCTGCTGGGATCACACATGGCATGGAC
GAGCTGTACAAGGAATTCCCGGGTCGACTCGGATCCGGAGCCACGAACTTCTCTCTGTTAAAGCAAGCAG
GAGACGTGGAAGAAAACCCCGGTCCTATGGTGAGCAAGGGCGAGGAGGATAACATGGCCATCATCAAGGA
GTTCATGCGCTTCAAGGTGCACATGGAGGGCTCCGTGAACGGCCACGAGTTCGAGATCGAGGGCGAGGGC
GAGGGCCGCCCCTACGAGGGCACCCAGACCGCCAAGCTGAAGGTGACCAAGGGTGGCCCCCTGCCCTTCG
CCTGGGACATCCTGTCCCCTCAGTTCATGTACGGCTCCAAGGCCTACGTGAAGCACCCCGCCGACATCCC
CGACTACTTGAAGCTGTCCTTCCCCGAGGGCTTCAAGTGGGAGCGCGTGATGAACTTCGAGGACGGCGGC
GTGGTGACCGTGACCCAGGACTCCTCCCTGCAGGACGGCGAGTTCATCTACAAGGTGAAGCTGCGCGGCA
CCAACTTCCCCTCCGACGGCCCCGTAATGCAGAAGAAGACCATGGGCTGGGAGGCCTCCTCCGAGCGGAT
GTACCCCGAGGACGGCGCCCTGAAGGGCGAGATCAAGCAGAGGCTGAAGCTGAAGGACGGCGGCCACTAC
GACGCTGAGGTCAAGACCACCTACAAGGCCAAGAAGCCCGTGCAGCTGCCCGGCGCCTACAACGTCAACA
TCAAGTTGGACATCACCTCCCACAACGAGGACTACACCATCGTGGAACAGTACGAACGCGCCGAGGGCCG
CCACTCCACCGGCGGCATGGACGAGCTGTACAAGTACCCATACGACGTCCCAGACTACGCTTAAACTAGT
ATAATCAACCTCTGGATTACAAAATTTGTGAAAGATTGACTGGTATTCTTAACTATGTTGCTCCTTTTAC
GCTATGTGGATACGCTGCTTTAATGCCTTTGTATCATGCTATTGCTTCCCGTATGGCTTTCATTTTCTCC
TCCTTGTATAAATCCTGGTTGCTGTCTCTTTATGAGGAGTTGTGGCCCGTTGTCAGGCAACGTGGCGTGG
TGTGCACTGTGTTTGCTGACGCAACCCCCACTGGTTGGGGCATTGCCACCACCTGTCAGCTCCTTTCCGG
GACTTTCGCTTTCCCCCTCCCTATTGCCACGGCGGAACTCATCGCCGCCTGCCTTGCCCGCTGCTGGACA
GGGGCTCGGCTGTTGGGCACTGACAATTCCGTGGTGTTGTCGGGGAAATCATCGTCCTTTCCTTGGCTGC
TCGCCTGTGTTGCCACCTGGATTCTGCGCGGGACGTCCTTCTGCTACGTCCCTTCGGCCCTCAATCCAGC
GGACCTTCCTTCCCGCGGCCTGCTGCCGGCTCTGCGGCCTCTTCCGCGTCTTCGCCTTCGCCCTCAGACG
AGTCGGATCTCCCTTTGGGCCGCCTCCCCGCATCGATACCGTCGACCACTAGTGAATTCCAGCTGAGCGC
CGGTCGCTACCATTACCAGTTGGTCTGGTGTCAAAAATAATAATAACCGGGCGAGGGGGATCTCGACTCT
AGAAGCTTGGTACCTTTAAGACCAATGACTTACAAGGCAGCTGTAGATCTTAGCCACTTTTTAAAAGAAA
AGGGGGGACTGGAAGGGCTAATTCACTCCCAGTTTCGAGTTGGCGCGCCTGGGAGCTCACGGGGACAGCC
CCCCCCAAAGCCCCCAGGGATGTAATTACGTCCCTCCCCCGCTAGGGGGCAGCAGCGAGCCGCCCGGGGC
TCCGCTCCGGTCCGGCGCTCCCCCCGCATCCCCGAGCCGGCAGCGTGCGGGGACAGCCCGGGCACGGGGA
AGGTGGCACGGGATCGCTTTCCTCTGAACGCTTCTCGCTGCTCTTTGAGCCTGCAGACACCTGGGGGATA
CGGGGAAAAAGCTTTAGGCTGAAAGAGAGATTTAGAATGACAGGCGCGCCTGGGAGCTCACGGGGACAGC
CCCCCCCAAAGCCCCCAGGGATGTAATTACGTCCCTCCCCCGCTAGGGGGCAGCAGCGAGCCGCCCGGGG
CTCCGCTCCGGTCCGGCGCTCCCCCCGCATCCCCGAGCCGGCAGCGTGCGGGGACAGCCCGGGCACGGGG
AAGGTGGCACGGGATCGCTTTCCTCTGAACGCTTCTCGCTGCTCTTTGAGCCTGCAGACACCTGGGGGAT
ACGGGGAAAAAGCTTTAGGCTGAAAGAGAGATTTAGAATGACAGGCGCGCCAACTCGAATTCATTGCAGA
CTTTCACTGAAACGGGTCTCTCTGGTTAGACCAGATCTGAGCCTGGGAGCTCTCTGGCTAACTAGGGAAC
CCACTGCTTAAGCCTCAATAAAGCTCGACTGTGCCTTCTAGTTGCCAGCCATCTGTTGTTTGCCCCTCCC
CCGTGCCTTCCTTGACCCTGGAAGGTGCCACTCCCACTGTCCTTTCCTAATAAAATGAGGAAATTGCATC
GCATTGTCTGAGTAGGTGTCATTCTATTCTGGGGGGTGGGGTGGGGCAGGACAGCAAGGGGGAGGATTGG
GAAGACAATAGCAGGCATGCTGGGGATGCGGTGGGCTCTATGGCTTCTGAGGCGGAAAGAACCAGCTGGG
GCTCTAGGGGGTATCCCC
[124 nt withheld, positions 7299-7422]
CGCCGGCTGTGCGGGAGAACGGAGTTCTATTATGACTCAAATCAGTCTCCCCAAGCATTCGGGGATCAGA
GTTTTTAAGGATAACTTAGTGTGTAGGGGGCCAGTGAGTTGGAGATGAAAGCGTAGGGAGTCGAAGGTGT
CCTTTTGCGCCGAGTCAGTTCCTGGGTGGGGGCCACAAGATCGGATGAGCCAGTTTATCAATCCGGGGGT
GCCAGCTGATCCATGGAGTGCAGGGTCTGCAAAATATCTCAAGCACTGATTGATCTTAGGTTTTACAATA
GTGATGTTACCCCAGGAACAATTTGGGGAAGGTCAGAATCTTGTAGCCTGTAGCTGCATGACTCCTAAAC
CATAATTTCTTTTTTGTTTTTTTTTTTTTATTTTTGAGACAGGGTCTCACTCTGTCACCTAGGCTGGAGT
GCAGTGGTGCAATCACAGCTCACTGCAGCCTCAACGTCGTAAGCTCAAGCGATCCTCCCACCTCAGCCTG
CCTGGTAGCTGAGACTACAAGCGACGCCCCAGTTAATTTTTGTATTTTTGGTAGAGGCAGCGTTTTGCCG
TGTGGCCCTGGCTGGTCTCGAACTCCTGGGCTCAAGTGATCCAGCCTCAGCCTCCCAAAGTGCTGGGACA
ACCGGGGCCAGTCACTGCACCTGGCCCTAAACCATAATTTCTAATCTTTTGGCTAATTTGTTAGTCCTAC
AAAGGCAGTCTAGTCCCCAGGCAAAAAGGGGGTTTGTTTCGGGAAAGGGCTGTTACTGTCTTTGTTTCAA
ACTATAAACTAAGTTCCTCCTAAACTTAGTTCGGCCTACACCCAGGAATGAACAAGGAGAGCTTGGAGGT
TAGAAGCACGATGGAATTGGTTAGGTCAGATCTCTTTCACTGTCTGAGTTATAATTTTGCAATGGTGGTT
CAAAGACTGCCCGCTTCTGACACCAGTCGCTGCATTAATGAATCGGCCAACGCGCGGGGAGAGGCGGTTT
GCGTATTGGCGCTCTTCCGCTTCCTCGCTCACTGACTCGCTGCGCTCGGTCGTTCGGCTGCGGCGAGCGG
TATCAGCTCACTCAAAGGCGGTAATACGGTTATCCACAGAATCAGGGGATAACGCAGGAAAGAACATGTG
AGCAAAAGGCCAGCAAAAGGCCAGGAACCGTAAAAAGGCCGCGTTGCTGGCGTTTTTCCATAGGCTCCGC
CCCCCTGACGAGCATCACAAAAATCGACGCTCAAGTCAGAGGTGGCGAAACCCGACAGGACTATAAAGAT
ACCAGGCGTTTCCCCCTGGAAGCTCCCTCGTGCGCTCTCCTGTTCCGACCCTGCCGCTTACCGGATACCT
GTCCGCCTTTCTCCCTTCGGGAAGCGTGGCGCTTTCTCAATGCTCACGCTGTAGGTATCTCAGTTCGGTG
TAGGTCGTTCGCTCCAAGCTGGGCTGTGTGCACGAACCCCCCGTTCAGCCCGACCGCTGCGCCTTATCCG
GTAACTATCGTCTTGAGTCCAACCCGGTAAGACACGACTTATCGCCACTGGCAGCAGCCACTGGTAACAG
GATTAGCAGAGCGAGGTATGTAGGCGGTGCTACAGAGTTCTTGAAGTGGTGGCCTAACTACGGCTACACT
AGAAGGACAGTATTTGGTATCTGCGCTCTGCTGAAGCCAGTTACCTTCGGAAAAAGAGTTGGTAGCTCTT
GATCCGGCAAACAAACCACCGCTGGTAGCGGTGGTTTTTTTGTTTGCAAGCAGCAGATTACGCGCAGAAA
AAAAGGATCTCAAGAAGATCCTTTGATCTTTTCTACGGGGTCTGACGCTCAGTGGAACGAAAACTCACGT
TAAGGGATTTTGGTCATGAGATTATCAAAAAGGATCTTCACCTAGATCCTTTTAAATTAAAAATGAAGTT
TTAAATCAATCTAAAGTATATATGAGTAAACTTGGTCTGACAGTTACCAATGCTTAATCAGTGAGGCACC
TATCTCAGCGATCTGTCTATTTCGTTCATCCATAGTTGCCTGACTCCCCGTCGTGTAGATAACTACGATA
CGGGAGGGCTTACCATCTGGCCCCAGTGCTGCAATGATACCGCGAGACCCACGCTCACCGGCTCCAGATT
TATCAGCAATAAACCAGCCAGCCGGAAGGGCCGAGCGCAGAAGTGGTCCTGCAACTTTATCCGCCTCCAT
CCAGTCTATTAATTGTTGCCGGGAAGCTAGAGTAAGTAGTTCGCCAGTTAATAGTTTGCGCAACGTTGTT
GCCATTGCTACAGGCATCGTGGTGTCACGCTCGTCGTTTGGTATGGCTTCATTCAGCTCCGGTTCCCAAC
GATCAAGGCGAGTTACATGATCCCCCATGTTGTGCAAAAAAGCGGTTAGCTCCTTCGGTCCTCCGATCGT
TGTCAGAAGTAAGTTGGCCGCAGTGTTATCACTCATGGTTATGGCAGCACTGCATAATTCTCTTACTGTC
ATGCCATCCGTAAGATGCTTTTCTGTGACTGGTGAGTACTCAACCAAGTCATTCTGAGAATAGTGTATGC
GGCGACCGAGTTGCTCTTGCCCGGCGTCAATACGGGATAATACCGCGCCACATAGCAGAACTTTAAAAGT
GCTCATCATTGGAAAACGTTCTTCGGGGCGAAAACTCTCAAGGATCTTACCGCTGTTGAGATCCAGTTCG
ATGTAACCCACTCGTGCACCCAACTGATCTTCAGCATCTTTTACTTTCACCAGCGTTTCTGGGTGAGCAA
AAACAGGAAGGCAAAATGCCGCAAAAAAGGGAATAAGGGCGACACGGAAATGTTGAATACTCATACTCTT
CCTTTTTCAATATTATTGAAGCATTTATCAGGGTTATTGTCTCATGAGCGGATACATATTTGAATGTATT
TAGAAAAATAAACAAATAGGGGTTCCGCGCACATTTCCCCGAAAAGTGCCACCTGACGTCTAAGAAACCA
TTATTATCATGACATTAACCTATAAAAATAGGCGTATCACGAGGCCCTTTCGTCTTCAAGAACTGCCTCG
CGCGTTTCGGTGATGACGGTGAAAACCTCTGACACATGCAGCTCCCGGAGACGGTCACAGCTTGTCTGTA
AGCGGATGCCGGGAGCAGACAAGCCCGTCAGGGCGCGTCAGCGGGTGTTGGCGGGTGTCGGGGCGCAGCC
ATGACCCAGTCACGTAGCGATAGCGGAGTGTACTGGCTTAACTATGCGGCATCAGAGCAGATTGTACTGA
GAGTGCACCATATGCGGTGTGAAATACCGCACAGATGCGTAAGGAGAAAATACCGCATCAGGCGCCATTC
GCCATTCAGGCTGCGCAACTGTTGGGAAGGGCGATCGGTGCGGGCCTCTTCGCTATTACGCCAGCGCGGG
GAGGCAGAGATTGCAGTAAGCTGAGATCGCAGCACTGCACTCCAGCCTGGGCGACAGAGTAAGACTCTGT
CTCAAAAATAAAATAAATAAATCAATCAGATATTCCAATCTTTTCCTTTATTTATTTATTTATTTTCTAT
TTTGGAAACACAGTCCTTCCTTATTCCAGAATTACACATATATTCTATTTTTCTTTATATGCTCCAGTTT
TTTTTAGACCTTCACCTGAAATGTGTGTATACAAAATCTAGGCCAGTCCAGCAGAGCCTAAAGGTAAAAA
ATAAAATAATAAAAAATAAATAAAATCTAGCTCACTCCTTCACATCAAAATGGAGATACAGCTGTTAGCA
TTAAATACCAAATAACCCATCTTGTCCTCAATAATTTTAAGCGCCTCTCTCCACCACATCTAACTCCTGT
CAAAGGCATGTGCCCCTTCCGGGCGCTCTGCTGTGCTGCCAACCAACTGGCATGTGGACTCTGCAGGGTC
CCTAACTGCCAAGCCCCACAGTGTGCCCTGAGGCTGCCCCTTCCTTCTAGCGGCTGCCCCCACTCGGCTT
TGCTTTCCCTAGTTTCAGTTACTTGCGTTCAGCCAAGGTCTGAAACTAGGTGCGCACAGAGCGGTAAGAC
TGCGAGAGAAAGAGACCAGCTTTACAGGGGGTTTATCACAGTGCACCCTGACAGTCGTCAGCCTCACAGG
GGGTTTATCACATTGCACCCTGACAGTCGTCAGCCTCACAGGGGGTTTATCACAGTGCACCCTTACAATC
ATTCCATTTGATTCACAATTTTTTTAGTCTCTACTGTGCCTAACTTGTAAGTTAAATTTGATCAGAGGTG
TGTTCCCAGAGGGGAAAACAGTATATACAGGGTTCAGTACTATCGCATTTCAGG
