>Addgene plasmid #44597 | pFIN-EF1a-GFP:2A:CHER(HA)-WPRE | addgene partial sequence | sequence record 63297 | WPRE-R
AATCCAGAGGTTGATTATACTAGTTTAAGCGTAGTCTGGGACGTCGTATGGGTACTTGTACAGCTCGTCC
ATGCCGCCGGTGGAGTGGCGGCCCTCGGCGCGTTCGTACTGTTCCACGATGGTGTAGTCCTCGTTGTGGG
AGGTGATGTCCAACTTGATGTTGACGTTGTAGGCGCCGGGCAGCTGCACGGGCTTCTTGGCCTTGTAGGT
GGTCTTGACCTCAGCGTCGTAGTGGCCGCCGTCCTTCAGCTTCAGCCTCTGCTTGATCTCGCCCTTCAGG
GCGCCGTCCTCGGGGTACATCCGCTCGGAGGAGGCCTCCCAGCCCATGGTCTTCTTCTGCATTACGGGGC
CGTCGGAGGGGAAGTTGGTGCCGCGCAGCTTCACCTTGTAGATGAACTCGCCGTCCTGCAGGGAGGAGTC
CTGGGTCACGGTCACCACGCCGCCGTCCTCGAAGTTCATCACGCGCTCCCACTTGAAGCCCTCGGGGAAG
GACAGCTTCAAGTAGTCGGGGATGTCGGCGGGGTGCTTCACGTAGGCCTTGGAGCCGTACATGAACTGAG
GGGACAGGATGTCCCAGGCGAAGGGCAGGGGGCCACCCTTGGTCACCTTCAGCTTGGCGGTCTGGGTGCC
CTCGTAGGGGCGGCCCTCGCCCTCGCCCTCGATCTCGAACTCGTGGCCGTTCACGGAGCCCTCCATGTGC
ACCTTGAAGCGCATGAACTCCTTGATGATGGCCATGTTATCCTCCTCGCCCTTGCTCACCATAGGACCGG
GGTTTTCTTCCACGTCTCCTGCTTGCTTTAACAGAGAGAAGTTCGTGGCTC
