>Addgene plasmid #44597 | pFIN-EF1a-GFP:2A:CHER(HA)-WPRE | addgene partial sequence | sequence record 63323 | EF1A-F 5'-TCAAGCCTCAGACAGTGGTTC-3'
GCCGCTAGCCGCCACCATGAGCAAGGGCGAGGAACTGTTCACTGGCGTGGTCCCAATTCTCGTGGAACTG
GATGGCGATGTGAATGGGCACAAATTTTCTGTCAGCGGAGAGGGTGAAGGTGATGCCACATACGGAAAGC
TCACCCTGAAATTCATCTGCACCACTGGAAAGCTCCCTGTGCCATGGCCAACACTGGTCACTACCCTGAC
CTATGGCGTGCAGTGCTTTTCCAGATACCCAGACCATATGAAGCAGCATGACTTTTTCAAGAGCGCCATG
CCCGAGGGCTATGTGCAGGAGAGAACCATCTTTTTCAAAGATGACGGGAACTACAAGACCCGCGCTGAAG
TCAAGTTCGAAGGTGACACCCTGGTGAATAGAATCGAGCTGAAGGGCATTGACTTTAAGGAGGATGGAAA
CATTCTCGGCCACAAGCTGGAATACAACTATAACTCCCACAATGTGTACATCATGGCCGACAAGCAAAAG
AATGGCATCAAGGTCAACTTCAAGATCAGACACAACATTGAGGATGGATCCGTGCAGCTGGCCGACCATT
ATCAACAGAACACTCCAATCGGCGACGGCCCTGTGCTCCTCCCAGACAACCATTACCTGTCCACCCAGTC
TGCCCTGTCTAAAGATCCCAACGAAAAGAGAGACCACATGGTCCTGCTGGAGTTTGTGACCGCTGCTGGG
ATCACACATGGCATGGACGAGCTGTACAAGGAATTCCCGGGTCGACTCGGATCCTCCGGAGCCACGAACT
TCTCTCTGTTAAAGCAAGCAGG
